>Addgene plasmid #142425 | TFORF2443 | addgene full sequence | sequence record 397155 | Addgene NGS Result
TTAATGTAGTCTTATGCAATACTCTTGTAGTCTTGCAACATGGTAACGATGAGTTAGCAACATGCCTTAC
AAGGAGAGAAAAAGCACCGTGCATGCCGATTGGTGGAAGTAAGGTGGTACGATCGTGCCTTATTAGGAAG
GCAACAGACGGGTCTGACATGGATTGGACGAACCACTGAATTGCCGCATTGCAGAGATATTGTATTTAAG
TGCCTAGCTCGATACATAAACGGGTCTCTCTGGTTAGACCAGATCTGAGCCTGGGAGCTCTCTGGCTAAC
TAGGGAACCCACTGCTTAAGCCTCAATAAAGCTTGCCTTGAGTGCTTCAAGTAGTGTGTGCCCGTCTGTT
GTGTGACTCTGGTAACTAGAGATCCCTCAGACCCTTTTAGTCAGTGTGGAAAATCTCTAGCAGTGGCGCC
CGAACAGGGACTTGAAAGCGAAAGGGAAACCAGAGGAGCTCTCTCGACGCAGGACTCGGCTTGCTGAAGC
GCGCACGGCAAGAGGCGAGGGGCGGCGACTGGTGAGTACGCCAAAAATTTTGACTAGCGGAGGCTAGAAG
GAGAGAGATGGGTGCGAGAGCGTCAGTATTAAGCGGGGGAGAATTAGATCGCGATGGGAAAAAATTCGGT
TAAGGCCAGGGGGAAAGAAAAAATATAAATTAAAACATATAGTATGGGCAAGCAGGGAGCTAGAACGATT
CGCAGTTAATCCTGGCCTGTTAGAAACATCAGAAGGCTGTAGACAAATACTGGGACAGCTACAACCATCC
CTTCAGACAGGATCAGAAGAACTTAGATCATTATATAATACAGTAGCAACCCTCTATTGTGTGCATCAAA
GGATAGAGATAAAAGACACCAAGGAAGCTTTAGACAAGATAGAGGAAGAGCAAAACAAAAGTAAGACCAC
CGCACAGCAAGCGGCCGCTGATCTTCAGACCTGGAGGAGGAGATATGAGGGACAATTGGAGAAGTGAATT
ATATAAATATAAAGTAGTAAAAATTGAACCATTAGGAGTAGCACCCACCAAGGCAAAGAGAAGAGTGGTG
CAGAGAGAAAAAAGAGCAGTGGGAATAGGAGCTTTGTTCCTTGGGTTCTTGGGAGCAGCAGGAAGCACTA
TGGGCGCAGCGTCAATGACGCTGACGGTACAGGCCAGACAATTATTGTCTGGTATAGTGCAGCAGCAGAA
CAATTTGCTGAGGGCTATTGAGGCGCAACAGCATCTGTTGCAACTCACAGTCTGGGGCATCAAGCAGCTC
CAGGCAAGAATCCTGGCTGTGGAAAGATACCTAAAGGATCAACAGCTCCTGGGGATTTGGGGTTGCTCTG
GAAAACTCATTTGCACCACTGCTGTGCCTTGGAATGCTAGTTGGAGTAATAAATCTCTGGAACAGATTTG
GAATCACACGACCTGGATGGAGTGGGACAGAGAAATTAACAATTACACAAGCTTAATACACTCCTTAATT
GAAGAATCGCAAAACCAGCAAGAAAAGAATGAACAAGAATTATTGGAATTAGATAAATGGGCAAGTTTGT
GGAATTGGTTTAACATAACAAATTGGCTGTGGTATATAAAATTATTCATAATGATAGTAGGAGGCTTGGT
AGGTTTAAGAATAGTTTTTGCTGTACTTTCTATAGTGAATAGAGTTAGGCAGGGATATTCACCATTATCG
TTTCAGACCCACCTCCCAACCCCGAGGGGACCCATGCATTGCATCTCAATTAGTCAGCAACCAGGTGTGG
AAAGTCCCCAGGCTCCCCAGCAGGCAGAAGTATGCAAAGCATGCGTCTCAATTAGTCAGCAACCATAGTC
CCGCCCCTAACTCCGCCCATCCCGCCCCTAACTCCGCCCAGTTCCGCCCATTCTCCGCCCCATGGCTGAC
TAATTTTTTTTATTTATGCAGAGGCCGAGGCCGCCTCGGCCTCTGAGCTATTCCAGAAGTAGTGAGGAGG
CTTTTTTGGAGGCCTAGGCTTTTGCAAAAAGCTTTCTAGAGGTACCACCGGAGCTTACCATGACCGAGTA
CAAGCCCACGGTGCGCCTCGCCACCCGCGACGACGTCCCCAGGGCCGTACGCACCCTCGCCGCCGCGTTC
GCCGACTACCCCGCCACGCGCCACACCGTCGATCCGGACCGCCACATCGAGCGGGTCACCGAGCTGCAAG
AACTCTTCCTCACGCGCGTCGGGCTCGACATCGGCAAGGTGTGGGTCGCGGACGACGGCGCCGCCGTGGC
GGTCTGGACCACGCCGGAGAGCGTCGAAGCGGGGGCGGTGTTCGCCGAGATCGGCCCGCGCATGGCCGAG
TTGAGCGGTTCCCGGCTGGCCGCGCAGCAACAGATGGAAGGCCTCCTGGCGCCGCACCGGCCCAAGGAGC
CCGCGTGGTTCCTGGCCACCGTCGGCGTCTCGCCCGACCACCAGGGCAAGGGTCTGGGCAGCGCCGTCGT
GCTCCCCGGAGTGGAGGCGGCCGAGCGCGCCGGGGTGCCCGCCTTCCTGGAGACCTCCGCGCCCCGCAAC
CTCCCCTTCTACGAGCGGCTCGGCTTCACCGTCACCGCCGACGTCGAGGTGCCCGAAGGACCGCGCACCT
GGTGCATGACCCGCAAGCCCGGTGCCAGTTAACGAATTCTAGATCTTGAGACAAATGGCAGTATTCATCC
ACAATTTTAAAAGAAAAGGGGGGATTGGGGGGTACAGTGCAGGGGAAAGAATAGTAGACATAATAGCAAC
AGACATACAAACTAAAGAATTACAAAAACAAATTACAAAAATTCAAAATTTTCGGGTTTATTACAGGGAC
AGCAGAGATCCACTTTGGCGCCGGCTCGAGGCCTGCAGGTGCAAAGATGGATAAAGTTTTAAACAGAGAG
GAATCTTTGCAGCTAATGGACCTTCTAGGTCTTGAAAGGAGTGGGAATTGGCTCCGGTGCCCGTCAGTGG
GCAGAGCGCACATCGCCCACAGTCCCCGAGAAGTTGGGGGGAGGGGTCGGCAATTGAACCGGTGCCTAGA
GAAGGTGGCGCGGGGTAAACTGGGAAAGTGATGTCGTGTACTGGCTCCGCCTTTTTCCCGAGGGTGGGGG
AGAACCGTATATAAGTGCAGTAGTCGCCGTGAACGTTCTTTTTCGCAACGGGTTTGCCGCCAGAACACAG
GTAAGTGCCGTGTGTGGTTCCCGCGGGCCTGGCCTCTTTACGGGTTATGGCCCTTGCGTGCCTTGAATTA
CTTCCACCTGGCTGCAGTACGTGATTCTTGATCCCGAGCTTCGGGTTGGAAGTGGGTGGGAGAGTTCGAG
GCCTTGCGCTTAAGGAGCCCCTTCGCCTCGTGCTTGAGTTGAGGCCTGGCCTGGGCGCTGGGGCCGCCGC
GTGCGAATCTGGTGGCACCTTCGCGCCTGTCTCGCTGCTTTCGATAAGTCTCTAGCCATTTAAAATTTTT
GATGACCTGCTGCGACGCTTTTTTTCTGGCAAGATAGTCTTGTAAATGCGGGCCAAGATCTGCACACTGG
TATTTCGGTTTTTGGGGCCGCGGGCGGCGACGGGGCCCGTGCGTCCCAGCGCACATGTTCGGCGAGGCGG
GGCCTGCGAGCGCGGCCACCGAGAATCGGACGGGGGTAGTCTCAAGCTGGCCGGCCTGCTCTGGTGCCTG
GCCTCGCGCCGCCGTGTATCGCCCCGCCCTGGGCGGCAAGGCTGGCCCGGTCGGCACCAGTTGCGTGAGC
GGAAAGATGGCCGCTTCCCGGCCCTGCTGCAGGGAGCTCAAAATGGAGGACGCGGCGCTCGGGAGAGCGG
GCGGGTGAGTCACCCACACAAAGGAAAAGGGCCTTTCCGTCCTCAGCCGTCGCTTCATGTGACTCCACGG
AGTACCGGGCGCCGTCCAGGCACCTCGATTAGTTCTCGAGCTTTTGGAGTACGTCGTCTTTAGGTTGGGG
GGAGGGGTTTTATGCGATGGAGTTTCCCCACACTGAGTGGGTGGAGACTGAAGTTAGGCCAGCTTGGCAC
TTGATGTAATTCTCCTTGGAATTTGCCCTTTTTGAGTTTGGATCTTGGTTCATTCTCAAGCCTCAGACAG
TGGTTCAAAGTTTTTTTCTTCCATTTCAGGTGTCGTGAGGCTAGCACCGCCACCATGGGGCAGCAGCCTG
GAAAAGTACTTGGGGACCAAAGAAGGCCAAGCTTGCCTGCCCTGCATTTTATCAAAGGAGCAGGGAAGAA
GGAATCATCGAGGCATGGGGGTCCACACTGCAATGTTTTTGTGGAACATGAAGCCCTTCAGCGGCCAGTA
GCATCTGACTTTGAGCCTCAGGGTCTGAGTGAAGCCGCTCGTTGGAACTCCAAGGAAAACCTTCTCGCTG
GACCCAGTGAAAATGACCCCAACCTTTTCGTTGCACTGTATGATTTTGTGGCCAGTGGAGATAACACTCT
AAGCATAACTAAAGGTGAAAAGCTCCGGGTCTTAGGCTATAATCACAATGGGGAATGGTGTGAAGCCCAA
ACCAAAAATGGCCAAGGCTGGGTCCCAAGCAACTACATCACGCCAGTCAACAGTCTGGAGAAACACTCCT
GGTACCATGGGCCTGTGTCCCGCAATGCCGCTGAGTATCTGCTGAGCAGCGGGATCAATGGCAGCTTCTT
GGTGCGTGAGAGTGAGAGCAGTCCTGGCCAGAGGTCCATCTCGCTGAGATACGAAGGGAGGGTGTACCAT
TACAGGATCAACACTGCTTCTGATGGCAAGCTCTACGTCTCCTCCGAGAGCCGCTTCAACACCCTGGCCG
AGTTGGTTCATCATCATTCAACGGTGGCCGACGGGCTCATCACCACGCTCCATTATCCAGCCCCAAAGCG
CAACAAGCCCACTGTCTATGGTGTGTCCCCCAACTACGACAAGTGGGAGATGGAACGCACGGACATCACC
ATGAAGCACAAGCTGGGCGGGGGCCAGTACGGGGAGGTGTACGAGGGCGTGTGGAAGAAATACAGCCTGA
CGGTGGCCGTGAAGACCTTGAAGGAGGACACCATGGAGGTGGAAGAGTTCTTGAAAGAAGCTGCAGTCAT
GAAAGAGATCAAACACCCTAACCTGGTGCAGCTCCTTGGGGTCTGCACCCGGGAGCCCCCGTTCTATATC
ATCACTGAGTTCATGACCTACGGGAACCTCCTGGACTACCTGAGGGAGTGCAACCGGCAGGAGGTGAACG
CCGTGGTGCTGCTGTACATGGCCACTCAGATCTCGTCAGCCATGGAGTACCTGGAGAAGAAAAACTTCAT
CCACAGAGATCTTGCTGCCCGAAACTGCCTGGTAGGGGAGAACCACTTGGTGAAGGTAGCTGATTTTGGC
CTGAGCAGGTTGATGACAGGGGACACCTACACAGCCCATGCTGGAGCCAAGTTCCCCATCAAATGGACTG
CACCCGAGAGCCTGGCCTACAACAAGTTCTCCATCAAGTCCGACGTCTGGGCATTTGGAGTATTGCTTTG
GGAAATTGCTACCTATGGCATGTCCCCTTACCCGGGAATTGACCTGTCCCAGGTGTATGAGCTGCTAGAG
AAGGACTACCGCATGGAGCGCCCAGAAGGCTGCCCAGAGAAGGTCTATGAACTCATGCGAGCATGTTGGC
AGTGGAATCCCTCTGACCGGCCCTCCTTTGCTGAAATCCACCAAGCCTTTGAAACAATGTTCCAGGAATC
CAGTATCTCAGACGAAGTGGAAAAGGAGCTGGGGAAACAAGGCGTCCGTGGGGCTGTGAGTACCTTGCTG
CAGGCCCCAGAGCTGCCCACCAAGACGAGGACCTCCAGGAGAGCTGCAGAGCACAGAGACACCACTGACG
TGCCTGAGATGCCTCACTCCAAGGGCCAGGGAGAGAGCGATCCTCTGGACCATGAGCCTGCCGTGTCTCC
ATTGCTCCCTCGAAAAGAGCGAGGTCCCCCGGAGGGCGGCCTGAATGAAGATGAGCGCCTTCTCCCCAAA
GACAAAAAGACCAACTTGTTCAGCGCCTTGATCAAGAAGAAGAAGAAGACAGCCCCAACCCCTCCCAAAC
GCAGCAGCTCCTTCCGGGAGATGGACGGCCAGCCGGAGCGCAGAGGGGCCGGCGAGGAAGAGGGCCGAGA
CATCAGCAACGGGGCACTGGCTTTCACCCCCTTGGACACAGCTGACCCAGCCAAGTCCCCAAAGCCCAGC
AATGGGGCTGGGGTCCCCAATGGAGCCCTCCGGGAGTCCGGGGGCTCAGGCTTCCGGTCTCCCCACCTGT
GGAAGAAGTCCAGCACGCTGACCAGCAGCCGCCTAGCCACCGGCGAGGAGGAGGGCGGTGGCAGCTCCAG
CAAGCGCTTCCTGCGCTCTTGCTCCGCCTCCTGCGTTCCCCATGGGGCCAAGGACACGGAGTGGAGGTCA
GTCACGCTGCCTCGGGACTTGCAGTCCACGGGAAGACAGTTTGACTCGTCCACATTTGGAGGGCACAAAA
GTGAGAAGCCGGCTCTGCCTCGGAAGAGGGCAGGGGAGAACAGGTCTGACCAGGTGACCCGAGGCACAGT
AACGCCTCCCCCCAGGCTGGTGAAAAAGAATGAGGAAGCTGCTGATGAGGTCTTCAAAGACATCATGGAG
TCCAGCCCGGGCTCCAGCCCGCCCAACCTGACTCCAAAACCCCTCCGGCGGCAGGTCACCGTGGCCCCTG
CCTCGGGCCTCCCCCACAAGGAAGAAGCTGGAAAGGGCAGTGCCTTAGGGACCCCTGCTGCAGCTGAGCC
AGTGACCCCCACCAGCAAAGCAGGCTCAGGTGCACCAGGGGGCACCAGCAAGGGCCCCGCCGAGGAGTCC
AGAGTGAGGAGGCACAAGCACTCCTCTGAGTCGCCAGGGAGGGACAAGGGGAAATTGTCCAGGCTCAAAC
CTGCCCCGCCGCCCCCACCAGCAGCCTCTGCAGGGAAGGCTGGAGGAAAGCCCTCGCAGAGCCCGAGCCA
GGAGGCGGCCGGGGAGGCAGTCCTGGGCGCAAAGACAAAAGCCACGAGTCTGGTTGATGCTGTGAACAGT
GACGCTGCCAAGCCCAGCCAGCCGGGAGAGGGCCTCAAAAAGCCCGTGCTCCCGGCCACTCCAAAGCCAC
AGTCCGCCAAGCCGTCGGGGACCCCCATCAGCCCAGCCCCCGTTCCCTCCACGTTGCCATCAGCATCCTC
GGCCCTGGCAGGGGACCAGCCGTCTTCCACCGCCTTCATCCCTCTCATATCAACCCGAGTGTCTCTTCGG
AAAACCCGCCAGCCTCCAGAGCGGATCGCCAGCGGCGCCATCACCAAGGGCGTGGTCCTGGACAGCACCG
AGGCGCTGTGCCTCGCCATCTCTAGGAACTCCGAGCAGATGGCCAGCCACAGCGCAGTGCTGGAGGCCGG
CAAAAACCTCTACACGTTCTGCGTGAGCTATGTGGATTCCATCCAGCAAATGAGGAACAAGTTTGCCTTC
CGAGAGGCCATCAACAAACTGGAGAATAATCTCCGGGAGCTTCAGATCTGCCCGGCGACAGCAGGCAGTG
GTCCAGCGGCCACTCAGGACTTCAGCAAGCTCCTCAGTTCGGTGAAGGAAATCAGTGACATAGTGCAGAG
GTAGTAATGAACTAGTCCGTAACTTGAAAGTATTTCGATTTCTTGGCTTTATATATCTTGTGGAAAGGAC
GATCGGATATGTCTTTGTGCCATCTAACGCGTTAAGTCGACAATCAACCTCTGGATTACAAAATTTGTGA
AAGATTGACTGGTATTCTTAACTATGTTGCTCCTTTTACGCTATGTGGATACGCTGCTTTAATGCCTTTG
TATCATGCTATTGCTTCCCGTATGGCTTTCATTTTCTCCTCCTTGTATAAATCCTGGTTGCTGTCTCTTT
ATGAGGAGTTGTGGCCCGTTGTCAGGCAACGTGGCGTGGTGTGCACTGTGTTTGCTGACGCAACCCCCAC
TGGTTGGGGCATTGCCACCACCTGTCAGCTCCTTTCCGGGACTTTCGCTTTCCCCCTCCCTATTGCCACG
GCGGAACTCATCGCCGCCTGCCTTGCCCGCTGCTGGACAGGGGCTCGGCTGTTGGGCACTGACAATTCCG
TGGTGTTGTCGGGGAAATCATCGTCCTTTCCTTGGCTGCTCGCCTGTGTTGCCACCTGGATTCTGCGCGG
GACGTCCTTCTGCTACGTCCCTTCGGCCCTCAATCCAGCGGACCTTCCTTCCCGCGGCCTGCTGCCGGCT
CTGCGGCCTCTTCCGCGTCTTCGCCTTCGCCCTCAGACGAGTCGGATCTCCCTTTGGGCCGCCTCCCCGC
GTCGACTTTAAGACCAATGACTTACAAGGCAGCTGTAGATCTTAGCCACTTTTTAAAAGAAAAGGGGGGA
CTGGAAGGGCTAATTCACTCCCAACGAAGACAAGATCTGCTTTTTGCTTGTACTGGGTCTCTCTGGTTAG
ACCAGATCTGAGCCTGGGAGCTCTCTGGCTAACTAGGGAACCCACTGCTTAAGCCTCAATAAAGCTTGCC
TTGAGTGCTTCAAGTAGTGTGTGCCCGTCTGTTGTGTGACTCTGGTAACTAGAGATCCCTCAGACCCTTT
TAGTCAGTGTGGAAAATCTCTAGCAGTACGTATAGTAGTTCATGTCATCTTATTATTCAGTATTTATAAC
TTGCAAAGAAATGAATATCAGAGAGTGAGAGGAACTTGTTTATTGCAGCTTATAATGGTTACAAATAAAG
CAATAGCATCACAAATTTCACAAATAAAGCATTTTTTTCACTGCATTCTAGTTGTGGTTTGTCCAAACTC
ATCAATGTATCTTATCATGTCTGGCTCTAGCTATCCCGCCCCTAACTCCGCCCATCCCGCCCCTAACTCC
GCCCAGTTCCGCCCATTCTCCGCCCCATGGCTGACTAATTTTTTTTATTTATGCAGAGGCCGAGGCCGCC
TCGGCCTCTGAGCTATTCCAGAAGTAGTGAGGAGGCTTTTTTGGAGGCCTAGGGACGTACCCAATTCGCC
CTATAGTGAGTCGTATTACGCGCGCTCACTGGCCGTCGTTTTACAACGTCGTGACTGGGAAAACCCTGGC
GTTACCCAACTTAATCGCCTTGCAGCACATCCCCCTTTCGCCAGCTGGCGTAATAGCGAAGAGGCCCGCA
CCGATCGCCCTTCCCAACAGTTGCGCAGCCTGAATGGCGAATGGG
[124 nt withheld, positions 9146-9269]
C
[91 nt withheld, positions 9271-9361]
A
[49 nt withheld, positions 9363-9411]
CCTTTGACGTTGGAGTCCACGTTCTTT
[37 nt withheld, positions 9439-9475]
ACCCTATCTCGGTCTATTCTTTTGATTTATAAGGGATTTTGCCGATTTCGGCCTATTGGTTAAAAAATGA
GCTGATTTAACAAAAATTTAACGCGAATTTTAACAAAATATTAACGCTTACAATTTAGGTGGCACTTTTC
GGGGAAATGTGCGCGGAACCCCTATTTGTTTATTTTTCTAAATACATTCAAATATGTATCCGCTCATGAG
ACAATAACCCTGATAAATGCTTCAATAATATTGAAAAAGGAAGAGTATGAGTATTCAACATTTCCGTGTC
GCCCTTATTCCCTTTTTTGCGGCATTTTGCCTTCCTGTTTTTGCTCACCCAGAAACGCTGGTGAAAGTAA
AAGATGCTGAAGATCAGTTGGGTGCACGAGTGGGTTACATCGAACTGGATCTCAACAGCGGTAAGATCCT
TGAGAGTTTTCGCCCCGAAGAACGTTTTCCAATGATGAGCACTTTTAAAGTTCTGCTATGTGGCGCGGTA
TTATCCCGTATTGACGCCGGGCAAGAGCAACTCGGTCGCCGCATACACTATTCTCAGAATGACTTGGTTG
AGTACTCACCAGTCACAGAAAAGCATCTTACGGATGGCATGACAGTAAGAGAATTATGCAGTGCTGCCAT
AACCATGAGTGATAACACTGCGGCCAACTTACTTCTGACAACGATCGGAGGACCGAAGGAGCTAACCGCT
TTTTTGCACAACATGGGGGATCATGTAACTCGCCTTGATCGTTGGGAACCGGAGCTGAATGAAGCCATAC
CAAACGACGAGCGTGACACCACGATGCCTGTAGCAATGGCAACAACGTTGCGCAAACTATTAACTGGCGA
ACTACTTACTCTAGCTTCCCGGCAACAATTAATAGACTGGATGGAGGCGGATAAAGTTGCAGGACCACTT
CTGCGCTCGGCCCTTCCGGCTGGCTGGTTTATTGCTGATAAATCTGGAGCCGGTGAGCGTGGGTCTCGCG
GTATCATTGCAGCACTGGGGCCAGATGGTAAGCCCTCCCGTATCGTAGTTATCTACACGACGGGGAGTCA
GGCAACTATGGATGAACGAAATAGACAGATCGCTGAGATAGGTGCCTCACTGATTAAGCATTGGTAACTG
TCAGACCAAGTTTACTCATATATACTTTAGATTGATTTAAAACTTCATTTTTAATTTAAAAGGATCTAGG
TGAAGATCCTTTTTGATAATCTCATGACCAAAATCCCTTAACGTGAGTTTTCGTTCCACTGAGCGTCAGA
CCCCGTAGAAAAGATCAAAGGATCTTCTTGAGATCCTTTTTTTCTGCGCGTAATCTGCTGCTTGCAAACA
AAAAAACCACCGCTACCAGCGGTGGTTTGTTTGCCGGATCAAGAGCTACCAACTCTTTTTCCGAAGGTAA
CTGGCTTCAGCAGAGCGCAGATACCAAATACTGTTCTTCTAGTGTAGCCGTAGTTAGGCCACCACTTCAA
GAACTCTGTAGCACCGCCTACATACCTCGCTCTGCTAATCCTGTTACCAGTGGCTGCTGCCAGTGGCGAT
AAGTCGTGTCTTACCGGGTTGGACTCAAGACGATAGTTACCGGATAAGGCGCAGCGGTCGGGCTGAACGG
GGGGTTCGTGCACACAGCCCAGCTTGGAGCGAACGACCTACACCGAACTGAGATACCTACAGCGTGAGCT
ATGAGAAAGCGCCACGCTTCCCGAAGGGAGAAAGGCGGACAGGTATCCGGTAAGCGGCAGGGTCGGAACA
GGAGAGCGCACGAGGGAGCTTCCAGGGGGAAACGCCTGGTATCTTTATAGTCCTGTCGGGTTTCGCCACC
TCTGACTTGAGCGTCGATTTTTGTGATGCTCGTCAGGGGGGCGGAGCCTATGGAAAAACGCCAGCAACGC
GGCCTTTTTACGGTTCCTGGCCTTTTGCTGGCCTTTTGCTCACATGTTCTTTCCTGCGTTATCCCCTGAT
TCTGTGGATAACCGTATTACCGCCTTTGAGTGAGCTGATACCGCTCGCCGCAGCCGAACGACCGAGCGCA
GCGAGTCAGTGAGCGAGGAAGCGGAAGAGCGCCCAATACGCAAACCGCCTCTCCCCGCGCGTTGGCCGAT
TCATTAATGCAGCTGGCACGACAGGTTTCCCGACTGGAAAGCGGGCAGTGAGCGCAACGCAATTAATGTG
AGTTAGCTCACTCATTAGGCACCCCAGGCTTTACACTTTATGCTTCCGGCTCGTATGTTGTGTGGAATTG
TGAGCGGATAACAATTTCACACAGGAAACAGCTATGACCATGATTACGCCAAGCGCGCAATTAACCCTCA
CTAAAGGGAACAAAAGCTGGAGCTGCAAGC
Features (pLannotate 1.2.2; 31 found; start..end, strand, type, name):
      5..231     +  promoter       RSV promoter: Rous sarcoma virus enhancer/promoter
    232..412     +  LTR            5' LTR (truncated): truncated 5' long terminal repeat (LTR) from HIV-1
    459..584     +  misc_feature   HIV-1 Ψ: packaging signal of human immunodeficiency virus type 1
    568..931     +  CDS            HIV-1 gag (fragment): gag protein from human immunodeficiency virus 1; gag
   1077..1310    +  misc_feature   RRE: The Rev response element (RRE) of HIV-1 allows for Rev-dependent mRNA export from the nucleus to the cytoplasm.
   1687..1713    +  CDS            Rev (fragment): human immunodeficiency virus 1 (HIV-1) Rev protein; rev; enhances nuclear export of unspliced and incompletely spliced viral mRNAs
   1720..1743    +  promoter       SV40 promoter (fragment): SV40 early promoter
   1744..1815    +  promoter       SV40 promoter (fragment): SV40 enhancer and early promoter
   1839..1974    +  rep_origin     SV40 ori: SV40 origin of replication
   2020..2616    +  CDS            PuroR (fragment): puromycin N-acetyltransferase; pac from Streptomyces; confers resistance to puromycin
   2665..2782    +  misc_feature   cPPT/CTS: central polypurine tract and central termination sequence of HIV-1
   2847..2913    +  CDS            small t antigen (fragment): SV40 (simian virus 40) small t antigen
   2920..4098    +  promoter       EF-1α promoter: strong constitutive promoter for human elongation factor EF-1α
   4250..7561    +  CDS            ABL1: ABL1_HUMAN - Also known as ABL, JTK7. Experimental evidence at protein level: Swiss-Prot protein existence level 1. Non-receptor tyrosine-protein kinase that plays a role in many key processes linked to cell growth and survival such as cytoskeleton remodeling in response to extracellular stimuli, cell motility and adhesion, receptor endocytosis, autophagy, DNA damage response and apoptosis. Coordinates actin remodeling through tyrosine phosphorylation of proteins controlling cytoskeleton dynamics like WASF3 (involved in branch formation); ANXA1 (involved in membrane anchoring); DBN1, DBNL, CTT
   7577..7630    +  promoter       U6 promoter (fragment): RNA polymerase III promoter for human U6 snRNA
   7672..8260    +  misc_feature   WPRE: woodchuck hepatitis virus posttranscriptional regulatory element
   8311..8330    +  misc_feature   cPPT/CTS (fragment): central polypurine tract and central termination sequence of HIV-1
   8332..8565    +  LTR            3' LTR (ΔU3): self-inactivating 3' long terminal repeat (LTR) from HIV-1
   8643..8764    +  polyA_signal   SV40 poly(A) signal: SV40 polyadenylation signal
   8804..8939    +  rep_origin     SV40 ori: SV40 origin of replication
   8960..8978    -  promoter       T7 promoter: promoter for bacteriophage T7 RNA polymerase
   8986..9141    +  CDS            lacZα (fragment): LacZα fragment of β-galactosidase; lacZ fragment
   9146..9574    +  rep_origin     f1 ori (sequence partly withheld): f1 bacteriophage origin of replication; arrow indicates direction of (+) strand synthesis
   9627..9731    +  promoter       AmpR promoter: bla
   9732..10592   +  CDS            AmpR: β-lactamase; bla; confers resistance to ampicillin, carbenicillin, and related antibiotics
  10763..11351   +  rep_origin     ori: high-copy-number ColE1/pMB1/pBR322/pUC origin of replication
  11534..11626   +  CDS            lacI (fragment): lac repressor; lacI; The lac repressor binds to the lac operator to inhibit transcription in E. coli. This inhibition can be relieved by adding lactose or isopropyl-β-D-thiogalactopyranoside (IPTG).
  11639..11660   +  protein_bind   CAP binding site: CAP binding activates transcription in the presence of cAMP. E. coli catabolite activator protein
  11675..11705   +  promoter       lac promoter: promoter for the E. coli lac operon
  11709..11731   +  protein_bind   lac operator (fragment): The lac repressor binds to the lac operator to inhibit transcription in E. coli. This inhibition can be relieved by adding lactose or isopropyl-β-D-thiogalactopyranoside (IPTG). lac repressor encoded by lacI
  11774..11792   +  promoter       T3 promoter: promoter for bacteriophage T3 RNA polymerase
