[The description below was written by a language model from this plasmid's Addgene catalogue record and pLannotate feature annotations shown in this document.]
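Description:
TFORF2443 is a third-generation-style, self-inactivating lentiviral expression plasmid built on the pLX_TRC317 backbone. It belongs to a barcoded library of transcription factor ORFs and carries the human ABL1 open reading frame. In bacteria it is maintained through a high-copy ColE1/pUC-type origin with ampicillin selection (AmpR under its own bla promoter). The backbone also retains an f1 origin and remnants of a lacZα/lac promoter cloning region flanked by T7 and T3 promoters. The depositor warns that the plasmid can recombine, as is common for LTR-containing vectors.

The viral genome is transcribed from an RSV promoter fused to a truncated HIV-1 5' LTR. It includes the Ψ packaging signal with a partial gag sequence, the Rev response element for Rev-dependent nuclear export, a cPPT/CTS element that aids nuclear import, and a ΔU3 3' LTR followed by an SV40 polyadenylation signal. Two expression units lie within this genome. An SV40 early promoter drives puromycin N-acetyltransferase, which allows selection of transduced mammalian cells. A downstream EF-1α promoter drives constitutive expression of ABL1, which the annotation describes as a non-receptor tyrosine kinase involved in cytoskeletal remodeling, motility, DNA damage response and apoptosis. A WPRE after the ORF enhances transcript stability and expression.

The catalogue states that each library member has a unique 24-bp barcode, but the barcode is not annotated in the feature table. A short U6 promoter fragment is annotated between the ORF and the WPRE, and the record does not explain its role. The construct is intended for ORF overexpression, particularly in pooled screens where barcode sequencing identifies the factor delivered to each cell.
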