Addgene plasmid #142425: TFORF2443
Purpose: Lentiviral vector for overexpressing transcription factor ORFs with unique 24-bp barcodes. Barcodes facilitate identification of transcription factors in pooled screens.
Depositing lab: Feng Zhang. Depositing organization: Broad Institute. Publication: A transcription factor atlas of directed differentiation. Joung J, Ma S, Tay T, Geiger-Schuller KR, Kirchgatterer PC, Verdine VK, Guo B, Arias-Garcia MA, Allen WE, Singh A, Kuksenko O, Abudayyeh OO, Gootenberg JS, Fu Z, Macrae RK, Buenrostro JD, Regev A, Zhang F. Cell. 2023 Jan 5;186(1):209-229.e26. doi: 10.1016/j.cell.2022.11.026. PubMed 36608654.
Backbone
  Vector backbone: pLX_TRC317
  Backbone manufacturer: Broad Institute Genetic Perturbation Platform
  Backbone size w/o insert (bp): 8264
  Vector type: Mammalian Expression, Lentiviral
  Selectable markers: Puromycin
Growth in bacteria
  Bacterial resistance: Ampicillin, 100 μg/mL
  Growth temperature: 37°C
  Growth strain: NEB Stable
  Copy number: High Copy
Gene/Insert
  Gene/Insert name: ABL1
  Species: H. sapiens (human)
  Insert size (bp): 3551
  Entrez Gene: ABL1 (a.k.a. ABL, BCR-ABL, CHDSKM, JTK7, bcr/abl, c-ABL, c-ABL1, p150, v-abl)
  Promoter: EF1a
  Cloning method: Unknown
  Sequencing primers: 5′ GGGTGGAGACTGAAGTTAGGCCAG; 3′ CACATAGCGTAAAAGGAGCAACATAG
Terms and licenses: Academic/Nonprofit Terms; Industry Terms: Not Available to Industry
Depositor comments: NM_007313,ENST00000372348 . The transcription factor ORF portion of this plasmid was synthesized by Genewiz. Please test multiple small colonies in case of plasmid recombination. To make this collection available in a timely manner, a portion of this collection was not fully sequenced by Addgene. If an Addgene verified full plasmid sequence is not available, please contact us prior to placing an order to request the full sequence.
How to cite: TFORF2443 was a gift from Feng Zhang (Addgene plasmid # 142425 ; http://n2t.net/addgene:142425 ; RRID:Addgene_142425)
