>Addgene plasmid #142425 | TFORF2443 | depositor partial sequence | sequence record 279413 | Insert
ACCGCCACCATGGGGCAGCAGCCTGGAAAAGTACTTGGGGACCAAAGAAGGCCAAGCTTGCCTGCCCTGC
ATTTTATCAAAGGAGCAGGGAAGAAGGAATCATCGAGGCATGGGGGTCCACACTGCAATGTTTTTGTGGA
ACATGAAGCCCTTCAGCGGCCAGTAGCATCTGACTTTGAGCCTCAGGGTCTGAGTGAAGCCGCTCGTTGG
AACTCCAAGGAAAACCTTCTCGCTGGACCCAGTGAAAATGACCCCAACCTTTTCGTTGCACTGTATGATT
TTGTGGCCAGTGGAGATAACACTCTAAGCATAACTAAAGGTGAAAAGCTCCGGGTCTTAGGCTATAATCA
CAATGGGGAATGGTGTGAAGCCCAAACCAAAAATGGCCAAGGCTGGGTCCCAAGCAACTACATCACGCCA
GTCAACAGTCTGGAGAAACACTCCTGGTACCATGGGCCTGTGTCCCGCAATGCCGCTGAGTATCTGCTGA
GCAGCGGGATCAATGGCAGCTTCTTGGTGCGTGAGAGTGAGAGCAGTCCTGGCCAGAGGTCCATCTCGCT
GAGATACGAAGGGAGGGTGTACCATTACAGGATCAACACTGCTTCTGATGGCAAGCTCTACGTCTCCTCC
GAGAGCCGCTTCAACACCCTGGCCGAGTTGGTTCATCATCATTCAACGGTGGCCGACGGGCTCATCACCA
CGCTCCATTATCCAGCCCCAAAGCGCAACAAGCCCACTGTCTATGGTGTGTCCCCCAACTACGACAAGTG
GGAGATGGAACGCACGGACATCACCATGAAGCACAAGCTGGGCGGGGGCCAGTACGGGGAGGTGTACGAG
GGCGTGTGGAAGAAATACAGCCTGACGGTGGCCGTGAAGACCTTGAAGGAGGACACCATGGAGGTGGAAG
AGTTCTTGAAAGAAGCTGCAGTCATGAAAGAGATCAAACACCCTAACCTGGTGCAGCTCCTTGGGGTCTG
CACCCGGGAGCCCCCGTTCTATATCATCACTGAGTTCATGACCTACGGGAACCTCCTGGACTACCTGAGG
GAGTGCAACCGGCAGGAGGTGAACGCCGTGGTGCTGCTGTACATGGCCACTCAGATCTCGTCAGCCATGG
AGTACCTGGAGAAGAAAAACTTCATCCACAGAGATCTTGCTGCCCGAAACTGCCTGGTAGGGGAGAACCA
CTTGGTGAAGGTAGCTGATTTTGGCCTGAGCAGGTTGATGACAGGGGACACCTACACAGCCCATGCTGGA
GCCAAGTTCCCCATCAAATGGACTGCACCCGAGAGCCTGGCCTACAACAAGTTCTCCATCAAGTCCGACG
TCTGGGCATTTGGAGTATTGCTTTGGGAAATTGCTACCTATGGCATGTCCCCTTACCCGGGAATTGACCT
GTCCCAGGTGTATGAGCTGCTAGAGAAGGACTACCGCATGGAGCGCCCAGAAGGCTGCCCAGAGAAGGTC
TATGAACTCATGCGAGCATGTTGGCAGTGGAATCCCTCTGACCGGCCCTCCTTTGCTGAAATCCACCAAG
CCTTTGAAACAATGTTCCAGGAATCCAGTATCTCAGACGAAGTGGAAAAGGAGCTGGGGAAACAAGGCGT
CCGTGGGGCTGTGAGTACCTTGCTGCAGGCCCCAGAGCTGCCCACCAAGACGAGGACCTCCAGGAGAGCT
GCAGAGCACAGAGACACCACTGACGTGCCTGAGATGCCTCACTCCAAGGGCCAGGGAGAGAGCGATCCTC
TGGACCATGAGCCTGCCGTGTCTCCATTGCTCCCTCGAAAAGAGCGAGGTCCCCCGGAGGGCGGCCTGAA
TGAAGATGAGCGCCTTCTCCCCAAAGACAAAAAGACCAACTTGTTCAGCGCCTTGATCAAGAAGAAGAAG
AAGACAGCCCCAACCCCTCCCAAACGCAGCAGCTCCTTCCGGGAGATGGACGGCCAGCCGGAGCGCAGAG
GGGCCGGCGAGGAAGAGGGCCGAGACATCAGCAACGGGGCACTGGCTTTCACCCCCTTGGACACAGCTGA
CCCAGCCAAGTCCCCAAAGCCCAGCAATGGGGCTGGGGTCCCCAATGGAGCCCTCCGGGAGTCCGGGGGC
TCAGGCTTCCGGTCTCCCCACCTGTGGAAGAAGTCCAGCACGCTGACCAGCAGCCGCCTAGCCACCGGCG
AGGAGGAGGGCGGTGGCAGCTCCAGCAAGCGCTTCCTGCGCTCTTGCTCCGCCTCCTGCGTTCCCCATGG
GGCCAAGGACACGGAGTGGAGGTCAGTCACGCTGCCTCGGGACTTGCAGTCCACGGGAAGACAGTTTGAC
TCGTCCACATTTGGAGGGCACAAAAGTGAGAAGCCGGCTCTGCCTCGGAAGAGGGCAGGGGAGAACAGGT
CTGACCAGGTGACCCGAGGCACAGTAACGCCTCCCCCCAGGCTGGTGAAAAAGAATGAGGAAGCTGCTGA
TGAGGTCTTCAAAGACATCATGGAGTCCAGCCCGGGCTCCAGCCCGCCCAACCTGACTCCAAAACCCCTC
CGGCGGCAGGTCACCGTGGCCCCTGCCTCGGGCCTCCCCCACAAGGAAGAAGCTGGAAAGGGCAGTGCCT
TAGGGACCCCTGCTGCAGCTGAGCCAGTGACCCCCACCAGCAAAGCAGGCTCAGGTGCACCAGGGGGCAC
CAGCAAGGGCCCCGCCGAGGAGTCCAGAGTGAGGAGGCACAAGCACTCCTCTGAGTCGCCAGGGAGGGAC
AAGGGGAAATTGTCCAGGCTCAAACCTGCCCCGCCGCCCCCACCAGCAGCCTCTGCAGGGAAGGCTGGAG
GAAAGCCCTCGCAGAGCCCGAGCCAGGAGGCGGCCGGGGAGGCAGTCCTGGGCGCAAAGACAAAAGCCAC
GAGTCTGGTTGATGCTGTGAACAGTGACGCTGCCAAGCCCAGCCAGCCGGGAGAGGGCCTCAAAAAGCCC
GTGCTCCCGGCCACTCCAAAGCCACAGTCCGCCAAGCCGTCGGGGACCCCCATCAGCCCAGCCCCCGTTC
CCTCCACGTTGCCATCAGCATCCTCGGCCCTGGCAGGGGACCAGCCGTCTTCCACCGCCTTCATCCCTCT
CATATCAACCCGAGTGTCTCTTCGGAAAACCCGCCAGCCTCCAGAGCGGATCGCCAGCGGCGCCATCACC
AAGGGCGTGGTCCTGGACAGCACCGAGGCGCTGTGCCTCGCCATCTCTAGGAACTCCGAGCAGATGGCCA
GCCACAGCGCAGTGCTGGAGGCCGGCAAAAACCTCTACACGTTCTGCGTGAGCTATGTGGATTCCATCCA
GCAAATGAGGAACAAGTTTGCCTTCCGAGAGGCCATCAACAAACTGGAGAATAATCTCCGGGAGCTTCAG
ATCTGCCCGGCGACAGCAGGCAGTGGTCCAGCGGCCACTCAGGACTTCAGCAAGCTCCTCAGTTCGGTGA
AGGAAATCAGTGACATAGTGCAGAGGTAGTAATGAACTAGTCCGTAACTTGAAAGTATTTCGATTTCTTG
GCTTTATATATCTTGTGGAAAGGACGATCGGATATGTCTTTGTGCCATCTA
