>Addgene plasmid #142425 | TFORF2443 | depositor partial sequence | sequence record 279414 | Barcode
TCGGATATGTCTTTGTGCCATCTA
